Addgene plasmid #66830: EGFP-E-Syt1
Purpose: Mammalian Expression, Bacterial Expression
Depositing lab: Pietro De Camilli. Depositing organization: Yale University. Publication: PI(4,5)P(2)-dependent and Ca(2+)-regulated ER-PM interactions mediated by the extended synaptotagmins. Giordano F, Saheki Y, Idevall-Hagren O, Colombo SF, Pirruccello M, Milosevic I, Gracheva EO, Bagriantsev SN, Borgese N, De Camilli P. Cell. 2013 Jun 20;153(7):1494-509. doi: 10.1016/j.cell.2013.05.026. PubMed 23791178.
Backbone
  Vector backbone: pEGFP-C1
  Backbone manufacturer: Clontech
  Vector type: Mammalian Expression
Growth in bacteria
  Bacterial resistance: Kanamycin, 50 μg/mL
  Growth temperature: 37°C
  Growth strain: DH5alpha
  Copy number: Unknown
Gene/Insert
  Gene/Insert name: E-Syt1
  Species: H. sapiens (human)
  GenBank ID: BC004998
  Entrez Gene: ESYT1 (a.k.a. FAM62A, MBC2)
  Tag / fusion protein: GFP (N terminal on backbone)
  Cloning method: Restriction Enzyme; 5′ cloning site SalI (unknown if destroyed); 3′ cloning site SacII (unknown if destroyed)
  Sequencing primers: 5′ ACCGGTCGACatggagcgatctccaggaga; 3′ ACCGCCGCGGctaggagctgcccttgtcct
Terms and licenses: Academic/Nonprofit Terms; Industry Terms: Not Available to Industry
How to cite: EGFP-E-Syt1 was a gift from Pietro De Camilli (Addgene plasmid # 66830 ; http://n2t.net/addgene:66830 ; RRID:Addgene_66830)
