[The description below was written by a language model from this plasmid's Addgene catalogue record and pLannotate feature annotations shown in this document.]
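Description:
EGFP-E-Syt1 is a mammalian expression plasmid of about 8.0 kb, built on the Clontech pEGFP-C1 backbone. It encodes human extended synaptotagmin 1 (E-Syt1, gene ESYT1, also known as FAM62A or MBC2) fused to the C-terminus of EGFP. The ESYT1 coding sequence was inserted by restriction cloning between the SalI and SacII sites of the multiple cloning site, so a short stretch of polylinker-derived sequence joins EGFP to the insert. The fusion is transcribed from the human cytomegalovirus immediate early enhancer and promoter and terminated by the SV40 polyadenylation signal, which gives strong constitutive expression in transfected mammalian cells.

The plasmid is propagated in E. coli through a high-copy ColE1/pUC-type origin and selected with kanamycin. Its single NeoR/KanR gene, the Tn5 aminoglycoside phosphotransferase, sits behind tandem bacterial (bla) and SV40 early promoters and is followed by the HSV TK polyadenylation signal. The same marker therefore confers kanamycin resistance in bacteria and can support G418 selection of mammalian cells. An f1 origin is also present and allows single-stranded DNA production. The short large T antigen, ble and bGH poly(A) fragments in the annotation appear to be partial matches to backbone sequence rather than functional elements.

E-Syt1 is an endoplasmic reticulum protein that binds calcium through its C2 domains. When cytosolic calcium rises, it moves to ER–plasma membrane contact sites and helps tether the two membranes. The EGFP tag suits the construct to live-cell fluorescence imaging of E-Syt1 localisation and dynamics, in keeping with the associated study of phosphoinositide-dependent and calcium-regulated ER–plasma membrane interactions.
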