Features (pLannotate 1.2.2; 16 found; start..end, strand, type, name):
     68..371     +  enhancer       CMV enhancer: human cytomegalovirus immediate early enhancer
    372..575     +  promoter       CMV promoter: human cytomegalovirus (CMV) immediate early promoter
    620..1336    +  CDS            EGFP: EGFP is a basic (constitutively fluorescent) green fluorescent protein published in 1996, derived from Aequorea victoria. It is reported to be a rapidly-maturing weak dimer with moderate acid sensitivity.
   1337..1381    +  misc_feature   MCS (fragment): multiple cloning site
   1382..4693    +  CDS            ESYT1: ESYT1_HUMAN - Also known as FAM62A, KIAA0747, MBC2. Experimental evidence at protein level: Swiss-Prot protein existence level 1. Binds glycerophospholipids in a barrel-like domain and may play a role in cellular lipid transport (By similarity). Binds calcium (via the C2 domains) and translocates to sites of contact between the endoplasmic reticulum and the cell membrane in response to increased cytosolic calcium levels. Helps tether the endoplasmic reticulum to the cell membrane and promotes the formation of appositions between the endoplasmic reticulum and the cell membrane. From Homo sapien
   4697..4718    +  misc_feature   MCS (fragment): multiple cloning site
   4730..4814    +  CDS            large T antigen (fragment): large T antigen from SV40 (simian virus 40)
   4837..4958    +  polyA_signal   SV40 poly(A) signal: SV40 polyadenylation signal
   4992..5420    -  rep_origin     f1 ori (sequence partly withheld): f1 bacteriophage origin of replication; arrow indicates direction of (+) strand synthesis
   5447..5551    +  promoter       AmpR promoter: bla
   5553..5910    +  promoter       SV40 promoter: SV40 enhancer and early promoter
   5945..6739    +  CDS            NeoR/KanR: aminoglycoside phosphotransferase from Tn5; aph(3')-II (or nptII); confers resistance to neomycin, kanamycin, and G418 (Geneticin®)
   6760..6912    +  CDS            ble (fragment): BLE_KLEPN - Experimental evidence at protein level: Swiss-Prot protein existence level 1. Binding protein with a strong affinity to the bleomycin family of antibiotics. Binds to CL990; an antimitotic-antibiotic compound. From Klebsiella pneumoniae.
   6971..7018    +  polyA_signal   HSV TK poly(A) signal: herpes simplex virus thymidine kinase polyadenylation signal (Cole and Stacy, 1985)
   7109..7125    -  polyA_signal   bGH poly(A) signal (fragment): bovine growth hormone polyadenylation signal
   7347..7935    +  rep_origin     ori: high-copy-number ColE1/pMB1/pBR322/pUC origin of replication
>Addgene plasmid #66830 | EGFP-E-Syt1 | addgene full sequence | sequence record 122772 | Addgene NGS results
CATGCATTAGTTATTAATAGTAATCAATTACGGGGTCATTAGTTCATAGCCCATATATGGAGTTCCGCGT
TACATAACTTACGGTAAATGGCCCGCCTGGCTGACCGCCCAACGACCCCCGCCCATTGACGTCAATAATG
ACGTATGTTCCCATAGTAACGCCAATAGGGACTTTCCATTGACGTCAATGGGTGGAGTATTTACGGTAAA
CTGCCCACTTGGCAGTACATCAAGTGTATCATATGCCAAGTACGCCCCCTATTGACGTCAATGACGGTAA
ATGGCCCGCCTGGCATTATGCCCAGTACATGACCTTATGGGACTTTCCTACTTGGCAGTACATCTACGTA
TTAGTCATCGCTATTACCATGGTGATGCGGTTTTGGCAGTACATCAATGGGCGTGGATAGCGGTTTGACT
CACGGGGATTTCCAAGTCTCCACCCCATTGACGTCAATGGGAGTTTGTTTTGGCACCAAAATCAACGGGA
CTTTCCAAAATGTCGTAACAACTCCGCCCCATTGACGCAAATGGGCGGTAGGCGTGTACGGTGGGAGGTC
TATATAAGCAGAGCTGGTTTAGTGAACCGTCAGATCCGCTAGCGCTACCGGTCGCCACCATGGTGAGCAA
GGGCGAGGAGCTGTTCACCGGGGTGGTGCCCATCCTGGTCGAGCTGGACGGCGACGTAAACGGCCACAAG
TTCAGCGTGTCCGGCGAGGGCGAGGGCGATGCCACCTACGGCAAGCTGACCCTGAAGTTCATCTGCACCA
CCGGCAAGCTGCCCGTGCCCTGGCCCACCCTCGTGACCACCCTGACCTACGGCGTGCAGTGCTTCAGCCG
CTACCCCGACCACATGAAGCAGCACGACTTCTTCAAGTCCGCCATGCCCGAAGGCTACGTCCAGGAGCGC
ACCATCTTCTTCAAGGACGACGGCAACTACAAGACCCGCGCCGAGGTGAAGTTCGAGGGCGACACCCTGG
TGAACCGCATCGAGCTGAAGGGCATCGACTTCAAGGAGGACGGCAACATCCTGGGGCACAAGCTGGAGTA
CAACTACAACAGCCACAACGTCTATATCATGGCCGACAAGCAGAAGAACGGCATCAAGGTGAACTTCAAG
ATCCGCCACAACATCGAGGACGGCAGCGTGCAGCTCGCCGACCACTACCAGCAGAACACCCCCATCGGCG
ACGGCCCCGTGCTGCTGCCCGACAACCACTACCTGAGCACCCAGTCCGCCCTGAGCAAAGACCCCAACGA
GAAGCGCGATCACATGGTCCTGCTGGAGTTCGTGACCGCCGCCGGGATCACTCTCGGCATGGACGAGCTG
TACAAGTCCGGACTCAGATCTCGAGCTCAAGCTTCGAATTCTGCAGTCGACATGGAGCGATCTCCAGGAG
AGGGCCCCAGCCCCAGCCCCATGGACCAGCCCTCTGCTCCCTCCGACCCCACTGACCAGCCCCCCGCTGC
TCACGCAAAGCCAGACCCAGGTTCTGGGGGCCAACCTGCTGGCCCTGGCGCGGCGGGTGAGGCCCTGGCG
GTGCTGACTTCATTCGGGAGGCGGTTGCTGGTGCTGATACCTGTGTATTTGGCCGGGGCAGTGGGACTCA
GCGTGGGTTTCGTGCTCTTCGGCCTCGCCCTCTACCTGGGCTGGCGCCGGGTCCGCGACGAGAAAGAACG
GAGCCTTCGAGCAGCGAGGCAGCTACTGGACGACGAGGAGCAGCTCACTGCGAAAACTCTCTATATGAGT
CATCGAGAGCTACCTGCCTGGGTCAGCTTCCCAGACGTGGAAAAGGCTGAATGGCTCAATAAGATTGTGG
CCCAGGTCTGGCCCTTCCTGGGCCAGTATATGGAGAAGCTTCTGGCTGAAACTGTGGCTCCGGCTGTTAG
GGGATCTAACCCCCATCTGCAAACATTTACATTTACACGAGTGGAACTGGGTGAAAAGCCATTGCGCATC
ATTGGAGTCAAGGTTCACCCAGGTCAGAGAAAAGAGCAGATCCTGCTGGACTTGAACATCAGCTATGTAG
GTGATGTGCAGATTGATGTGGAAGTGAAGAAATATTTTTGCAAAGCAGGAGTCAAGGGCATGCAGCTACA
TGGCGTTTTGCGGGTGATACTGGAGCCACTCATTGGGGACCTTCCCTTCGTGGGGGCTGTGTCAATGTTC
TTCATCCGACGCCCGACCCTAGACATCAACTGGACAGGGATGACCAACCTGCTGGATATCCCAGGACTTA
GCTCACTCTCTGACACCATGATCATGGACTCCATTGCTGCCTTCCTCGTGTTGCCCAACCGATTACTGGT
GCCCCTTGTGCCTGACCTTCAAGATGTGGCTCAGTTGCGTTCCCCTCTGCCCAGGGGCATTATTCGAATT
CACCTGCTGGCTGCTCGAGGGCTGAGTTCCAAGGACAAATATGTGAAGGGCCTGATTGAGGGCAAGTCAG
ACCCATATGCACTTGTGCGTTTGGGTACCCAGACATTCTGCAGTCGTGTCATTGATGAAGAACTCAACCC
ACAGTGGGGAGAGACTTATGAGGTGATGGTACACGAGGTCCCAGGGCAGGAGATTGAAGTGGAGGTGTTC
GACAAGGATCCAGATAAAGATGACTTTCTGGGCAGAATGAAGCTGGATGTAGGGAAGGTGTTACAGGCTA
GCGTTCTGGATGATTGGTTCCCTCTACAAGGTGGGCAAGGCCAAGTTCACTTGAGGCTAGAATGGCTGTC
ACTTTTGTCAGATGCAGAGAAACTGGAGCAGGTTCTACAGTGGAATTGGGGAGTCTCCTCTCGACCAGAT
CCCCCGTCAGCTGCCATCTTAGTTGTCTACCTGGATCGGGCCCAGGATCTTCCTCTGAAGAAGGGGAACA
AGGAACCCAACCCTATGGTACAACTGTCAATTCAGGATGTGACTCAGGAGAGCAAGGCTGTCTACAGTAC
CAACTGCCCAGTGTGGGAGGAAGCGTTCCGGTTCTTCCTACAAGACCCTCAAAGCCAGGAGCTCGATGTG
CAAGTGAAGGATGATTCCAGGGCCCTGACTTTAGGAGCACTGACGCTGCCTCTGGCCCGCCTGCTGACTG
CCCCAGAACTCATCCTGGACCAGTGGTTCCAGCTCAGCAGCTCTGGTCCAAACTCCAGACTCTATATGAA
ACTAGTCATGAGGATCCTGTACTTGGATTCATCAGAAATATGCTTCCCCACGGTGCCTGGTTGTCCTGGT
GCTTGGGACGTGGACAGTGAGAATCCCCAGAGAGGCAGCAGTGTGGATGCCCCACCTCGACCCTGTCACA
CGACTCCTGATAGCCAGTTTGGGACTGAGCATGTGCTTCGGATCCATGTATTAGAGGCCCAGGACCTGAT
TGCCAAAGACCGTTTCTTGGGGGGACTGGTGAAGGGCAAGTCAGACCCCTATGTCAAACTAAAGTTGGCA
GGACGAAGCTTCCGGAGCCATGTTGTTCGGGAAGATCTCAATCCCCGCTGGAATGAGGTTTTTGAGGTGA
TCGTCACATCAGTTCCAGGCCAAGAGCTAGAGGTTGAAGTCTTTGACAAGGACTTGGACAAGGATGATTT
TCTGGGCAGGTGTAAAGTGCGTCTCACCACAGTCTTAAACAGTGGCTTCCTTGATGAGTGGCTGACCCTG
GAGGATGTCCCATCTGGCCGCCTGCACTTGCGCCTGGAGCGTCTCACCCCCCGTCCCACTGCTGCTGAGT
TAGAGGAGGTGCTGCAGGTGAATAGTTTGATCCAGACTCAGAAGAGTGCGGAGCTGGCTGCGGCCCTGCT
ATCCATCTATATGGAGCGGGCAGAGGACCTCCCGCTGCGAAAAGGCACCAAGCACCTCAGCCCTTATGCT
ACTCTCACTGTGGGAGATAGTTCTCATAAAACCAAGACTATTTCGCAAACTTCAGCCCCTGTCTGGGATG
AGAGTGCCTCCTTTCTCATCAGGAAACCACACACTGAGAGCCTAGAGTTGCAGGTTCGGGGTGAGGGCAC
TGGCGTGCTGGGCTCATTATCCCTGCCCCTCTCAGAGCTCCTCGTGGCTGACCAGCTCTGCTTGGACCGC
TGGTTTACACTCAGCAGTGGTCAGGGGCAGGTGCTACTGAGAGCACAGCTAGGGATCCTGGTGTCCCAGC
ACTCGGGAGTGGAAGCTCATAGCCACAGCTACAGCCACAGCTCCTCATCGCTGAGTGAAGAACCAGAGCT
CTCGGGGGGACCCCCTCACATCACCTCCTCAGCCCCAGAGCTCCGGCAGCGCCTAACACATGTTGACAGT
CCCCTTGAGGCTCCAGCCGGGCCTCTGGGCCAGGTGAAACTGACTCTGTGGTACTACAGTGAAGAACGAA
AGCTGGTCAGCATTGTTCATGGTTGCCGGTCCCTTCGACAGAATGGACGTGATCCTCCTGATCCCTATGT
GTCACTGTTGCTACTGCCAGACAAGAACCGAGGCACCAAGAGGAGGACCTCACAGAAGAAGAGGACCCTG
AGTCCTGAATTTAATGAACGGTTTGAGTGGGAACTCCCCCTGGATGAGGCCCAGAGACGAAAGCTGGATG
TCTCTGTCAAGTCTAATTCCTCCTTCATGTCAAGAGAGCGTGAGCTGCTGGGGAAGGTGCAGCTGGACCT
AGCTGAGACAGACCTTTCCCAGGGTGTAGCCCGGTGGTATGACCTGATGGACAACAAGGACAAGGGCAGC
TCCTAGCCGCGGGCCCGGGATCCACCGGATCTAGATAACTGATCATAATCAGCCATACCACATTTGTAGA
GGTTTTACTTGCTTTAAAAAACCTCCCACACCTCCCCCTGAACCTGAAACATAAAATGAATGCAATTGTT
GTTGTTAACTTGTTTATTGCAGCTTATAATGGTTACAAATAAAGCAATAGCATCACAAATTTCACAAATA
AAGCATTTTTTTCACTGCATTCTAGTTGTGGTTTGTCCAAACTCATCAATGTATCTTAACGCGTAAATTG
TAAGCGTTAATATTTTGTTAAAATTCGCGTTAAATTTTTGTTAAATCAGCTCATTTTTTAACCAATAGGC
CGAAATCGGCAAAATCCCTTATAAATCAAAAGAATAGACCGAGATAGGGT
[37 nt withheld, positions 5091-5127]
AAAGAACGTGGACTCCAACGTCAAAGG
[49 nt withheld, positions 5155-5203]
T
[91 nt withheld, positions 5205-5295]
G
[124 nt withheld, positions 5297-5420]
CAGGTGGCACTTTTCGGGGAAATGTGCGCGGAACCCCTATTTGTTTATTTTTCTAAATACATTCAAATAT
GTATCCGCTCATGAGACAATAACCCTGATAAATGCTTCAATAATATTGAAAAAGGAAGAGTCCTGAGGCG
GAAAGAACCAGCTGTGGAATGTGTGTCAGTTAGGGTGTGGAAAGTCCCCAGGCTCCCCAGCAGGCAGAAG
TATGCAAAGCATGCATCTCAATTAGTCAGCAACCAGGTGTGGAAAGTCCCCAGGCTCCCCAGCAGGCAGA
AGTATGCAAAGCATGCATCTCAATTAGTCAGCAACCATAGTCCCGCCCCTAACTCCGCCCATCCCGCCCC
TAACTCCGCCCAGTTCCGCCCATTCTCCGCCCCATGGCTGACTAATTTTTTTTATTTATGCAGAGGCCGA
GGCCGCCTCGGCCTCTGAGCTATTCCAGAAGTAGTGAGGAGGCTTTTTTGGAGGCCTAGGCTTTTGCAAA
GATCGATCAAGAGACAGGATGAGGATCGTTTCGCATGATTGAACAAGATGGATTGCACGCAGGTTCTCCG
GCCGCTTGGGTGGAGAGGCTATTCGGCTATGACTGGGCACAACAGACAATCGGCTGCTCTGATGCCGCCG
TGTTCCGGCTGTCAGCGCAGGGGCGCCCGGTTCTTTTTGTCAAGACCGACCTGTCCGGTGCCCTGAATGA
ACTGCAAGACGAGGCAGCGCGGCTATCGTGGCTGGCCACGACGGGCGTTCCTTGCGCAGCTGTGCTCGAC
GTTGTCACTGAAGCGGGAAGGGACTGGCTGCTATTGGGCGAAGTGCCGGGGCAGGATCTCCTGTCATCTC
ACCTTGCTCCTGCCGAGAAAGTATCCATCATGGCTGATGCAATGCGGCGGCTGCATACGCTTGATCCGGC
TACCTGCCCATTCGACCACCAAGCGAAACATCGCATCGAGCGAGCACGTACTCGGATGGAAGCCGGTCTT
GTCGATCAGGATGATCTGGACGAAGAGCATCAGGGGCTCGCGCCAGCCGAACTGTTCGCCAGGCTCAAGG
CGAGCATGCCCGACGGCGAGGATCTCGTCGTGACCCATGGCGATGCCTGCTTGCCGAATATCATGGTGGA
AAATGGCCGCTTTTCTGGATTCATCGACTGTGGCCGGCTGGGTGTGGCGGACCGCTATCAGGACATAGCG
TTGGCTACCCGTGATATTGCTGAAGAGCTTGGCGGCGAATGGGCTGACCGCTTCCTCGTGCTTTACGGTA
TCGCCGCTCCCGATTCGCAGCGCATCGCCTTCTATCGCCTTCTTGACGAGTTCTTCTGAGCGGGACTCTG
GGGTTCGAAATGACCGACCAAGCGACGCCCAACCTGCCATCACGAGATTTCGATTCCACCGCCGCCTTCT
ATGAAAGGTTGGGCTTCGGAATCGTTTTCCGGGACGCCGGCTGGATGATCCTCCAGCGCGGGGATCTCAT
GCTGGAGTTCTTCGCCCACCCTAGGGGGAGGCTAACTGAAACACGGAAGGAGACAATACCGGAAGGAACC
CGCGCTATGACGGCAATAAAAAGACAGAATAAAACGCACGGTGTTGGGTCGTTTGTTCATAAACGCGGGG
TTCGGTCCCAGGGCTGGCACTCTGTCGATACCCCACCGAGACCCCATTGGGGCCAATACGCCCGCGTTTC
TTCCTTTTCCCCACCCCACCCCCCAAGTTCGGGTGAAGGCCCAGGGCTCGCAGCCAACGTCGGGGCGGCA
GGCCCTGCCATAGCCTCAGGTTACTCATATATACTTTAGATTGATTTAAAACTTCATTTTTAATTTAAAA
GGATCTAGGTGAAGATCCTTTTTGATAATCTCATGACCAAAATCCCTTAACGTGAGTTTTCGTTCCACTG
AGCGTCAGACCCCGTAGAAAAGATCAAAGGATCTTCTTGAGATCCTTTTTTTCTGCGCGTAATCTGCTGC
TTGCAAACAAAAAAACCACCGCTACCAGCGGTGGTTTGTTTGCCGGATCAAGAGCTACCAACTCTTTTTC
CGAAGGTAACTGGCTTCAGCAGAGCGCAGATACCAAATACTGTTCTTCTAGTGTAGCCGTAGTTAGGCCA
CCACTTCAAGAACTCTGTAGCACCGCCTACATACCTCGCTCTGCTAATCCTGTTACCAGTGGCTGCTGCC
AGTGGCGATAAGTCGTGTCTTACCGGGTTGGACTCAAGACGATAGTTACCGGATAAGGCGCAGCGGTCGG
GCTGAACGGGGGGTTCGTGCACACAGCCCAGCTTGGAGCGAACGACCTACACCGAACTGAGATACCTACA
GCGTGAGCTATGAGAAAGCGCCACGCTTCCCGAAGGGAGAAAGGCGGACAGGTATCCGGTAAGCGGCAGG
GTCGGAACAGGAGAGCGCACGAGGGAGCTTCCAGGGGGAAACGCCTGGTATCTTTATAGTCCTGTCGGGT
TTCGCCACCTCTGACTTGAGCGTCGATTTTTGTGATGCTCGTCAGGGGGGCGGAGCCTATGGAAAAACGC
CAGCAACGCGGCCTTTTTACGGTTCCTGGCCTTTTGCTGGCCTTTTGCTCACATGTTCTTTCCTGCGTTA
TCCCCTGATTCTGTGGATAACCGTATTACCGC
