>Addgene plasmid #66830 | EGFP-E-Syt1 | depositor partial sequence | sequence record 114431 | Insert
GTCGACATGGAGCGATCTCCAGGAGAGGGCCCCAGCCCCAGCCCCATGGACCAGCCCTCTGCTCCCTCCG
ACCCCACTGACCAGCCCCCCGCTGCTCACGCAAAGCCAGACCCAGGTTCTGGGGGCCAACCTGCTGGCCC
TGGCGCGGCGGGTGAGGCCCTGGCGGTGCTGACTTCATTCGGGAGGCGGTTGCTGGTGCTGATACCTGTG
TATTTGGCCGGGGCAGTGGGACTCAGCGTGGGTTTCGTGCTCTTCGGCCTCGCCCTCTACCTGGGCTGGC
GCCGGGTCCGCGACGAGAAAGAACGGAGCCTTCGAGCAGCGAGGCAGCTACTGGACGACGAGGAGCAGCT
CACTGCGAAAACTCTCTATATGAGTCATCGAGAGCTACCTGCCTGGGTCAGCTTCCCAGACGTGGAAAAG
GCTGAATGGCTCAATAAGATTGTGGCCCAGGTCTGGCCCTTCCTGGGCCAGTATATGGAGAAGCTTCTGG
CTGAAACTGTGGCTCCGGCTGTTAGGGGATCTAACCCCCATCTGCAAACATTTACATTTACACGAGTGGA
ACTGGGTGAAAAGCCATTGCGCATCATTGGAGTCAAGGTTCACCCAGGTCAGAGAAAAGAGCAGATCCTG
CTGGACTTGAACATCAGCTATGTAGGTGATGTGCAGATTGATGTGGAAGTGAAGAAATATTTTTGCAAAG
CAGGAGTCAAGGGCATGCAGCTACATGGCGTTTTGCGGGTGATACTGGAGCCACTCATTGGGGACCTTCC
CTTCGTGGGGGCTGTGTCAATGTTCTTCATCCGACGCCCGACCCTAGACATCAACTGGACAGGGATGACC
AACCTGCTGGATATCCCAGGACTTAGCTCACTCTCTGACACCATGATCATGGACTCCATTGCTGCCTTCC
TCGTGTTGCCCAACCGATTACTGGTGCCCCTTGTGCCTGACCTTCAAGATGTGGCTCAGTTGCGTTCCCC
TCTGCCCAGGGGCATTATTCGAATTCACCTGCTGGCTGCTCGAGGGCTGAGTTCCAAGGACAAATATGTG
AAGGGCCTGATTGAGGGCAAGTCAGACCCATATGCACTTGTGCGTTTGGGTACCCAGACATTCTGCAGTC
GTGTCATTGATGAAGAACTCAACCCACAGTGGGGAGAGACTTATGAGGTGATGGTACACGAGGTCCCAGG
GCAGGAGATTGAAGTGGAGGTGTTCGACAAGGATCCAGATAAAGATGACTTTCTGGGCAGAATGAAGCTG
GATGTAGGGAAGGTGTTACAGGCTAGCGTTCTGGATGATTGGTTCCCTCTACAAGGTGGGCAAGGCCAAG
TTCACTTGAGGCTAGAATGGCTGTCACTTTTGTCAGATGCAGAGAAACTGGAGCAGGTTCTACAGTGGAA
TTGGGGAGTCTCCTCTCGACCAGATCCCCCGTCAGCTGCCATCTTAGTTGTCTACCTGGATCGGGCCCAG
GATCTTCCTCTGAAGAAGGGGAACAAGGAACCCAACCCTATGGTACAACTGTCAATTCAGGATGTGACTC
AGGAGAGCAAGGCTGTCTACAGTACCAACTGCCCAGTGTGGGAGGAAGCGTTCCGGTTCTTCCTACAAGA
CCCTCAAAGCCAGGAGCTCGATGTGCAAGTGAAGGATGATTCCAGGGCCCTGACTTTAGGAGCACTGACG
CTGCCTCTGGCCCGCCTGCTGACTGCCCCAGAACTCATCCTGGACCAGTGGTTCCAGCTCAGCAGCTCTG
GTCCAAACTCCAGACTCTATATGAAACTAGTCATGAGGATCCTGTACTTGGATTCATCAGAAATATGCTT
CCCCACGGTGCCTGGTTGTCCTGGTGCTTGGGACGTGGACAGTGAGAATCCCCAGAGAGGCAGCAGTGTG
GATGCCCCACCTCGACCCTGTCACACGACTCCTGATAGCCAGTTTGGGACTGAGCATGTGCTTCGGATCC
ATGTATTAGAGGCCCAGGACCTGATTGCCAAAGACCGTTTCTTGGGGGGACTGGTGAAGGGCAAGTCAGA
CCCCTATGTCAAACTAAAGTTGGCAGGACGAAGCTTCCGGAGCCATGTTGTTCGGGAAGATCTCAATCCC
CGCTGGAATGAGGTTTTTGAGGTGATCGTCACATCAGTTCCAGGCCAAGAGCTAGAGGTTGAAGTCTTTG
ACAAGGACTTGGACAAGGATGATTTTCTGGGCAGGTGTAAAGTGCGTCTCACCACAGTCTTAAACAGTGG
CTTCCTTGATGAGTGGCTGACCCTGGAGGATGTCCCATCTGGCCGCCTGCACTTGCGCCTGGAGCGTCTC
ACCCCCCGTCCCACTGCTGCTGAGTTAGAGGAGGTGCTGCAGGTGAATAGTTTGATCCAGACTCAGAAGA
GTGCGGAGCTGGCTGCGGCCCTGCTATCCATCTATATGGAGCGGGCAGAGGACCTCCCGCTGCGAAAAGG
CACCAAGCACCTCAGCCCTTATGCTACTCTCACTGTGGGAGATAGTTCTCATAAAACCAAGACTATTTCG
CAAACTTCAGCCCCTGTCTGGGATGAGAGTGCCTCCTTTCTCATCAGGAAACCACACACTGAGAGCCTAG
AGTTGCAGGTTCGGGGTGAGGGCACTGGCGTGCTGGGCTCATTATCCCTGCCCCTCTCAGAGCTCCTCGT
GGCTGACCAGCTCTGCTTGGACCGCTGGTTTACACTCAGCAGTGGTCAGGGGCAGGTGCTACTGAGAGCA
CAGCTAGGGATCCTGGTGTCCCAGCACTCGGGAGTGGAAGCTCATAGCCACAGCTACAGCCACAGCTCCT
CATCGCTGAGTGAAGAACCAGAGCTCTCGGGGGGACCCCCTCACATCACCTCCTCAGCCCCAGAGCTCCG
GCAGCGCCTAACACATGTTGACAGTCCCCTTGAGGCTCCAGCCGGGCCTCTGGGCCAGGTGAAACTGACT
CTGTGGTACTACAGTGAAGAACGAAAGCTGGTCAGCATTGTTCATGGTTGCCGGTCCCTTCGACAGAATG
GACGTGATCCTCCTGATCCCTATGTGTCACTGTTGCTACTGCCAGACAAGAACCGAGGCACCAAGAGGAG
GACCTCACAGAAGAAGAGGACCCTGAGTCCTGAATTTAATGAACGGTTTGAGTGGGAACTCCCCCTGGAT
GAGGCCCAGAGACGAAAGCTGGATGTCTCTGTCAAGTCTAATTCCTCCTTCATGTCAAGAGAGCGTGAGC
TGCTGGGGAAGGTGCAGCTGGACCTAGCTGAGACAGACCTTTCCCAGGGTGTAGCCCGGTGGTATGACCT
GATGGACAACAAGGACAAGGGCAGCTCCTAGCCGCGG
