>Addgene plasmid #66830 | EGFP-E-Syt1 | addgene partial sequence | sequence record 116770 | EGFP-C 5'-CATGGTCCTGCTGGAGTTCGTG-3'
GAGAGCTGTACAAGTCCGGACTCAGATCTCGAGCTCAAGCTTCGAATTCTGCAGTCGACATGGAGCGATC
TCCAGGAGAGGGCCCCAGCCCCAGCCCCATGGACCAGCCCTCTGCTCCCTCCGACCCCACTGACCAGCCC
CCCGCTGCTCACGCAAAGCCAGACCCAGGTTCTGGGGGCCAACCTGCTGGCCCTGGCGCGGCGGGTGAGG
CCCTGGCGGTGCTGACTTCATTCGGGAGGCGGTTGCTGGTGCTGATACCTGTGTATTTGGCCGGGGCAGT
GGGACTCAGCGTGGGTTTCGTGCTCTTCGGCCTCGCCCTCTACCTGGGCTGGCGCCGGGTCCGCGACGAG
AAAGAACGGAGCCTTCGAGCAGCGAGGCAGCTACTGGACGACGAGGAGCAGCTCACTGCGAAAACTCTCT
ATATGAGTCATCGAGAGCTACCTGCCTGGGTCAGCTTCCCAGACGTGGAAAAGGCTGAATGGCTCAATAA
GATTGTGGCCCAGGTCTGGCCCTTCCTGGGCCAGTATATGGAGAAGCTTCTGGCTGAAACTGTGGCTCCG
GCTGTTAGGGGATCTAACCCCCATCTGCAAACATTTACATTTACACGAGTGGAACTGGGTGAAAAGCCAT
TGCGCATCATTGGAGTCAAGGTTCACCCAGGTCAGAGAAAAGAGCAGATCCTGCTGGACTTGAACATCAG
CTATGTAGGTGATGTGCAGATTGATGTGGAAGTGAAGAAATATTTTTGCAAAGCAGGAGTCAAGGGCATG
CAGCTACATGGCGTTTTGCGGGTGATACTGGAGCCACTCATTGGGGACCTTCCCTTCGTGGGGGCTGTGT
CAATGTTCTTCATCCGACGCCCGACCCTAGACATCAACTGGACAGGGATGACCAACCTGCTGGATATCCC
AGGACTTAGCTCACTCTCTGACACCATGATCATGGACTCCATTGCTGCCTTCCTCGTGTTGCCCAACCGA
TTACTGGTGCCCCTTGTGCCTGACCTTCAAGATGTGGCTCAGTTGCGTTCCCCTCTGCCCAGGGGCAT
