>Addgene plasmid #66830 | EGFP-E-Syt1 | addgene partial sequence | sequence record 116772 | hSMAD1-F2 5'-TGAGTTTGGACAAACCACAAC-3'
TTTGTGAAATTTGTGATGCTATTGCTTTATTTGTAACCATTATAAGCTGCAATAAACAAGTTAACAACAA
CAATTGCATTCATTTTATGTTTCAGGTTCAGGGGGAGGTGTGGGAGGTTTTTTAAAGCAAGTAAAACCTC
TACAAATGTGGTATGGCTGATTATGATCAGTTATCTAGATCCGGTGGATCCCGGGCCCGCGGCTAGGAGC
TGCCCTTGTCCTTGTTGTCCATCAGGTCATACCACCGGGCTACACCCTGGGAAAGGTCTGTCTCAGCTAG
GTCCAGCTGCACCTTCCCCAGCAGCTCACGCTCTCTTGACATGAAGGAGGAATTAGACTTGACAGAGACA
TCCAGCTTTCGTCTCTGGGCCTCATCCAGGGGGAGTTCCCACTCAAACCGTTCATTAAATTCAGGACTCA
GGGTCCTCTTCTTCTGTGAGGTCCTCCTCTTGGTGCCTCGGTTCTTGTCTGGCAGTAGCAACAGTGACAC
ATAGGGATCAGGAGGATCACGTCCATTCTGTCGAAGGGACCGGCAACCATGAACAATGCTGACCAGCTTT
CGTTCTTCACTGTAGTACCACAGAGTCAGTTTCACCTGGCCCAGAGGCCCGGCTGGAGCCTCAAGGGGAC
TGTCAACATGTGTTAGGCGCTGCCGGAGCTCTGGGGCTGAGGAGGTGATGTGAGGGGGTCCCCCCGAGAG
CTCTGGTTCTTCACTCAGCGATGAGGAGCTGTGGCTGTAGCTGTGGCTATGAGCTTCCACTCCCGAGTGC
TGGGACACCAGGATCCCTAGCTGTGCTCTCAGTAGCACCTGCCCCTGACCACTGCTGAGTGTAAACCAGC
GGTCCAAGCAGAGCTGGTCAGCCACGAGGAGCTCTGAGAGGGGCAGGGATAATGAGCCCAGCACGCCAGT
GCCCTCACCCCGAACCTGCAACTCTAGGCTCTCAGTGTGTGGTTTCCTGATGAGAAAGGAGGCACTCTCA
TCCCAGACAGGGGCTGAAGTTTGCGAAATAGTCTTGGTTTTATGAGAACTATCTCCCACAGTGAGAGTAG
CAT
